Addgene plasmid #227515: pEPHS0CM0054
Purpose: L0 part - CDS (without STOP codon)
Depositing lab: Nicola Patron. Depositing organization: Earlham Institute. Publication: Biosynthesis and bioactivity of anti-inflammatory triterpenoids in Calendula officinalis. Golubova D, Salmon M, Su H, Tansley C, Kaithakottil GG, Linsmith G, Schudoma C, Swarbreck D, O'Connell MA, Patron NJ. Nat Commun. 2025 Jul 28;16(1):6941. doi: 10.1038/s41467-025-62269-w. PubMed 40721615.
Backbone
  Vector backbone: pTwist Chlor High Copy
  Vector type: Plant Expression
Growth in bacteria
  Bacterial resistance: Chloramphenicol, 25 μg/mL
  Growth temperature: 37°C
  Growth strain: DH5alpha
  Copy number: High Copy
Gene/Insert
  Gene/Insert name: TdTXSS (Tragopogon dubius taraxasterol synthase)
  Species: Tragopogon dubius
  Mutation: BsaI sites removed by silent mutation
  Cloning method: Restriction Enzyme; 5′ cloning site unknown (unknown if destroyed)
Terms and licenses: Academic/Nonprofit Terms; Industry Terms: Not Available to Industry
How to cite: pEPHS0CM0054 was a gift from Nicola Patron (Addgene plasmid # 227515 ; http://n2t.net/addgene:227515 ; RRID:Addgene_227515)
