[The description below was written by a language model from this plasmid's Addgene catalogue record and pLannotate feature annotations shown in this document.]
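Description:
pEPHS0CM0054 is a Level 0 (L0) modular cloning part carried in the pTwist Chlor High Copy backbone, a small bacterial cloning vector of about 4.4 kb. It is propagated in E. coli through a high-copy ColE1/pUC-type origin and selected with chloramphenicol, conferred by the cat gene under its native cat promoter and followed by the phage lambda t0 terminator. A short remnant of lacZα is also detected in the backbone. Although catalogued as a plant expression vector, the feature table shows no plant promoter, terminator or T-DNA elements, so the plasmid itself serves as a storage and donor vector for a coding part rather than as an expression construct.

The insert is the coding sequence of TdTXSS, the taraxasterol synthase of Tragopogon dubius, supplied without a stop codon so that it can be joined in frame to a C-terminal tag or fusion partner during assembly. Internal BsaI sites were removed by silent mutation, the usual domestication step that makes a part compatible with BsaI-based Golden Gate assembly into higher-level transcriptional units. The automated annotation labels this roughly 2.3 kb open reading frame as a match to dammarenediol II synthase from Panax ginseng. This most likely reflects sequence similarity between related triterpene synthases rather than the identity of the insert as deposited. The flanking cloning sites and overhangs are not stated in the record. The part comes from work on the biosynthesis of anti-inflammatory triterpenoids in Calendula officinalis, where such a part would typically be combined with plant regulatory parts for heterologous expression and functional characterisation of the enzyme.
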