Features (pLannotate 1.2.2; 6 found; start..end, strand, type, name):
     11..2332    +  CDS            DDS: DADIS_PANGI - Also known as DS
   2595..3183    -  rep_origin     ori: high-copy-number ColE1/pMB1/pBR322/pUC origin of replication
   3316..3410    -  terminator     lambda t0 terminator: transcription terminator from phage lambda
   3434..4090    -  CDS            cat: CAT_ECOLX - Experimental evidence at protein level: Swiss-Prot protein existence level 1. This enzyme is an effector of chloramphenicol resistance in bacteria. From Escherichia coli. This protein is used as a marker in many commonly used cloning vectors, such as pACYC184.
   4091..4193    -  promoter       cat promoter: promoter of the E. coli cat gene encoding chloramphenicol acetyltransferase
   4268..4311    -  CDS            lacZα (fragment): LacZα fragment of β-galactosidase; lacZ fragment
>Addgene plasmid #227515 | pEPHS0CM0054 | addgene full sequence | sequence record 454871 | Addgene NGS Result
TAGGTCTCTAATGTGGAAGCTGAAGATTGGTGAAAAGAATGGAAATTTTAACATTGGTGACGGAACTAAT
GGGGATGAATATTTGTATAGCACAAACAATTTCGTGGGTAGACAAACATGGGAGTTCGACCCGGATGCAG
GCACCCAGGAGGAGAGGGACCAAGTTGAGAGGCTTCGAGAACAGTTCTTGATCAACAAGAAGAAGCTCGG
CATTTCTTGTTGTGCGGACCTACTCATGAGAAATCAGCTGATTAAGGAAAGCGGGATCAATCTTACGAGC
GAGCCTCCTGTTCAGCTTGCAGACGATGAGGATGTAAACTGTGAAGCTGTAACAATAGCAGTGAGAAAAG
CAGTCCGACTTAATCGTGCTATCCAGGCTTGGGATGGCCACTGGCCGGCTGAAAATGCTGGTCCTCTCTT
CTTCACTCCTCCTCTGATTATTGCCCTCTACATAAGTGGTACTATGGATGCGGTTCTAACGGAAGAGCAC
AAGAAGGAGATGATTCGTTACATGTACATCCACCAGAATGAAGATGGAGGATGGGGATTCTATATATCTG
GGAGAAGCACAATGATAGGAAGTGCCTTGAATTATGTGGCTCTAAGACTTCTTGGAGAAGAAGCTCCACC
GGACGACGAATGCGCTCTTGCTAAAGGGCGTAAATGGATATTTGATCACGGTGGCGCCATCTCTATCCCT
TCATGGGGCAAGGTTTATCTCTCGGTGCTTGGAGTATATGAATGGGAAGGTTGCAACCCTCTTCCTCCAG
AATTCTGGCTTTTTCCTTCCTTTTTACCTTATCATCCAGCAAAAATGTGGTGTTACTGCAGAACTACATA
CATGCCAATGTCATACTTGTATGGTACCGGCTTCCATGGTCCGATTACTGACATTGTTGTGTCTTTGAGG
AAAGAGATTCATACCATTCCTTACCACCAAATTGATTGGAACAAACAAAGACATAATTGTTGCAAGGAGG
ATTTGTACTACCCTCACTCATACATTCAAGATCTCTTATGGGATTCTCTGCATCATTTTTCCGAACCACT
TATCACAAAATGGCCCTTTAAGAAGCTAAGAGAGAAGGGTCTGAAACGGGTCGTTGAGCTAATGCGTTAT
GGATCTGAGGAAGGAAGGTACATAAACATGGGTTGTGTCGACAAGGCATTGCAAATGATGTGTTTTTATG
CCATGGATCCCGATGGAGTTGACTGGAAGCGACACCTTGCCAGGGTACCCGATTACTTGTGGTTAGCTGA
AGATGGTATGAAGATGCAAAGTTTTGGTAGTCAGTTATGGGATTGCACACTTGTAACTCAGGCAATTATC
GCTAGTAATATGGTTGACGAGTATGGGGATAGCCTAACCAAAGCTCATTTTTACATCAAAGAGTCACAGA
TCAAGGAGAATCCGAAGGGGGATTTCATTAAGATGTGTCGCCAATTTACAAAGGGGGCATGGACCTTCTC
TGATCAAGATCATGGTTGGGTCGTCTCAGATTGCACTGGAGAATCTTTGAAGTGTTTATTGGTGCTGTCG
CAGATGCCACCAGAAATTTCCGGTGAAAAGGCTGAAGTGGAGAGATTATATGATGCCGTTAATGTCCTTC
TCTACCTACAGAGTCCAGATAGTGGCGGTTTTGCTATTTGGGAGCCACCAGTTCCCAAACCTTATTTAGA
GATGTTGAATCCTTCTGAACTTTTTGCAGACATTGTGGTTGAGAGAGAGCATGTTGAATGTACTGGCTCT
ATAATTCAGGCCTTGAATACATTCAAGCATCTGCATCCCGGGCATCGGGAAAAAGAAATAGAAGTTGCTA
TTGAGAAAGGCATTCAGTTTTTGGAAAACAGGCAACAAGAGAACGGTTCCTGGTATGGTTACTGGGGAAT
ATGTTATCTCTATGGCACGTTTTTCGTTCTGCAAGGACTTGTATCTTGCGGGAAAACCTATGAAAATTCC
GAAACTGTTCGGAAAGGTGTCAACTTTTTGCTTTCAACCCAAAATTCGGAAGGTGGTTGGGGAGAGAACT
TCGAGTCATGCCCACAAGAGAAATATATTCCATTGGAGGGGAACCGCACTAATTTTGTGCAAACTTCATG
GGCTATGCTTGGTCTTTTATGTGCTGGACAGGCTGAAAGGGATCCAACACCATTACACAAGGCAGCAAAG
TTGCTCATCAATGGACAAATGGATGATGGAGATTTTCCTCAGCAGGAAATAACGGGAGTGTACATGAAAA
ATTGCATGTTACATTATGCAGAGTATAGGAACTTGTTTCCTCTCTGGGCGCTGGGAGAGTACCGCAAACG
TGTTTGGTTGGCAAAACAAGAAATGGGTTCGAGAGACCTAAGGCTAGGTGGAGGCTCAGTGATGATAAGT
CTGCGATGGTGGATGCATGTGTCATGGTCATAGCTGTTTCCTGTGTGAAATTGTTATCCGCTCAGAGGGC
ACAATCCTATTCCGCGCTATCCGACAATCTCCAAGACATTAGGTGGAGTTCAGTTCGGCGTATGGCATAT
GTCGCTGGAAAGAACATGTGAGCAAAAGGCCAGCAAAAGGCCAGGAACCGTAAAAAGGCCGCGTTGCTGG
CGTTTTTCCATAGGCTCCGCCCCCCTGACGAGCATCACAAAAATCGACGCTCAAGTCAGAGGTGGCGAAA
CCCGACAGGACTATAAAGATACCAGGCGTTTCCCCCTGGAAGCTCCCTCGTGCGCTCTCCTGTTCCGACC
CTGCCGCTTACCGGATACCTGTCCGCCTTTCTCCCTTCGGGAAGCGTGGCGCTTTCTCATAGCTCACGCT
GTAGGTATCTCAGTTCGGTGTAGGTCGTTCGCTCCAAGCTGGGCTGTGTGCACGAACCCCCCGTTCAGCC
CGACCGCTGCGCCTTATCCGGTAACTATCGTCTTGAGTCCAACCCGGTAAGACACGACTTATCGCCACTG
GCAGCAGCCACTGGTAACAGGATTAGCAGAGCGAGGTATGTAGGCGGTGCTACAGAGTTCTTGAAGTGGT
GGCCTAACTACGGCTACACTAGAAGAACAGTATTTGGTATCTGCGCTCTGCTGAAGCCAGTTACCTTCGG
AAAAAGAGTTGGTAGCTCTTGATCCGGCAAACAAACCACCGCTGGTAGCGGTGGTTTTTTTGTTTGCAAG
CAGCAGATTACGCGCAGAAAAAAAGGATCTCAAGAAGATCCTTTGATCTTTTCTACGGGGTCTGACGCTC
TATTCAACAAAGCCGCCGTCCCGTCAAGTCAGCGTAAATGGGTAGGGGGCTTCAAATCGTCCCCCCATAC
GATATAAGTTGTTACTAGTGCTTGGATTCTCACCAATAAAAAACGCCCGGCGGCAACCGAGCGTTCTGAA
CAAATCCAGATGGAGTTCTGAGGTCATTACTGGATCTATCAACAGGAGTCCAAGCGAGCTCGATATCAAA
TTACGCCCCGCCCTGCCACTCATCGCAGTACTGTTGTAATTCATTAAGCATTCTGCCGACATGGAAGCCA
TCACAAACGGCATGATGAACCTGAATCGCCAGCGGCATCAGCACCTTGTCGCCTTGCGTATAATATTTGC
CCATGGTGAAAACGGGGGCGAAGAAGTTGTCCATATTGGCCACGTTTAAATCAAAACTGGTGAAACTCAC
CCAGGGATTGGCTGAGACGAAAAACATATTCTCAATAAACCCTTTAGGGAAATAGGCCAGGTTTTCACCG
TAACACGCCACATCTTGCGAATATATGTGTAGAAACTGCCGGAAATCGTCGTGGTATTCACTCCAGAGCG
ATGAAAACGTTTCAGTTTGCTCATGGAAAACGGTGTAACAAGGGTGAACACTATCCCATATCACCAGCTC
ACCGTCTTTCATTGCCATACGAAATTCCGGATGAGCATTCATCAGGCGGGCAAGAATGTGAATAAAGGCC
GGATAAAACTTGTGCTTATTTTTCTTTACGGTCTTTAAAAAGGCCGTAATATCCAGCTGAACGGTCTGGT
TATAGGTACATTGAGCAACTGACTGAAATGCCTCAAAATGTTCTTTACGATGCCATTGGGATATATCAAC
GGTGGTATATCCAGTGATTTTTTTCTCCATTTTAGCTTCCTTAGCTCCTGAAAATCTCGATAACTCAAAA
AATACGCCCGGTAGTGATCTTATTTCATTATGGTGAAAGTTGGAACCTCTTACGTGCCGATCAACGTCTC
ATTGATACCTGAAACAAAACCCATCGTACGGCCAAGGAAGTCTCCAATAACTGTGATCCACCACAAGCGC
CAGGGTTTTCCCAGTCACGACGTTGTAAAACGACGGCCAGTCATGCATAATCCGCACGCATCTGGAATAA
GGAAGTGCCATTCCGCCTGACCT
